Addgene plasmid #77189: JAK3 gRNA (BRDN0001149232)
Purpose: 3rd generation lentiviral gRNA plasmid targeting human JAK3
Depositing lab: John Doench & David Root. Depositing organization: Broad Institute. Publication: Optimized sgRNA design to maximize activity and minimize off-target effects of CRISPR-Cas9. Doench JG, Fusi N, Sullender M, Hegde M, Vaimberg EW, Donovan KF, Smith I, Tothova Z, Wilen C, Orchard R, Virgin HW, Listgarten J, Root DE. Nat Biotechnol. 2016 Jan 18. doi: 10.1038/nbt.3437. PubMed 26780180.
Backbone
  Vector backbone: lentiGuide-Puro
  Backbone manufacturer: Zhang Lab (Addgene plasmid # 52963)
  Vector type: Mammalian Expression, Lentiviral, CRISPR
  Selectable markers: Puromycin
Growth in bacteria
  Bacterial resistance: Ampicillin, 100 μg/mL
  Growth temperature: 37°C
  Growth strain: DH5alpha
  Copy number: High Copy
Gene/Insert
  Gene/Insert name: JAK3 (alt names: JAK3; NM_000215.3)
  gRNA/shRNA sequence: ACTCTCCAGGCTTAACACAG
  Species: H. sapiens (human)
  Entrez Gene: JAK3 (a.k.a. JAK-3, JAK3_HUMAN, JAKL, L-JAK, LJAK)
  Promoter: hU6
  Cloning method: Unknown
  Sequencing primers: 5′ U6-F; 3′ pS2-R
Terms and licenses: Academic/Nonprofit Terms; Industry Terms: Not Available to Industry
Depositor comments: The gRNA was designed to target the following Genbank reference sequence(s): NM_000215.3. Note that this plasmid does NOT contain Cas9. It should be used in conjunction with lentiCas9-Blast (Addgene #52962) or otherwise with cell lines already expressing Cas9. Browse the full kinome gRNA library at http://www.addgene.org/pooled-library/broadgpp-human-kinome/ or visit http://www.broadinstitute.org/rnai/public/ for detailed protocols and information.
How to cite: JAK3 gRNA (BRDN0001149232) was a gift from John Doench & David Root (Addgene plasmid # 77189 ; http://n2t.net/addgene:77189 ; RRID:Addgene_77189)
