[The description below was written by a language model from this plasmid's Addgene catalogue record and pLannotate feature annotations shown in this document.]
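Description:
JAK3 gRNA (BRDN0001149232) is a third-generation lentiviral CRISPR guide plasmid built on the lentiGuide-Puro backbone and designed to knock out human JAK3 (reference transcript NM_000215.3). It is propagated in E. coli as a high-copy plasmid through a ColE1/pUC-type origin with ampicillin selection from the β-lactamase gene. The backbone also carries an f1 origin, an SV40 origin and poly(A) signal, and remnants of lac and phage promoter elements from its cloning-vector ancestry.

The transfer cassette begins with an RSV promoter fused to a truncated HIV-1 5' LTR, which makes genomic RNA production Tat-independent. This is followed by the Ψ packaging signal with a partial gag region, the Rev response element for nuclear export of the unspliced viral RNA, and a cPPT/CTS element that aids nuclear import. The cassette ends in a ΔU3 self-inactivating 3' LTR.

Within the cassette, a human U6 RNA polymerase III promoter drives a JAK3-targeting spacer joined to the Streptococcus pyogenes Cas9 guide RNA scaffold. A separate EF-1α promoter with its intron A expresses puromycin N-acetyltransferase for selecting transduced mammalian cells, and a WPRE enhances transcript expression.

The plasmid does not encode Cas9, so it is meant to be used with a separate Cas9 vector such as lentiCas9-Blast or in cells already expressing Cas9. It corresponds to one guide of a human kinome gRNA library designed with optimised rules for on-target activity and reduced off-target effects. It suits individual JAK3 loss-of-function experiments or follow-up validation of screening hits.
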