Features (pLannotate 1.2.2; 29 found; start..end, strand, type, name):
     14..80      +  CDS            small t antigen (fragment): SV40 (simian virus 40) small t antigen
    106..317     +  promoter       EF-1α core promoter: core promoter for human elongation factor EF-1α
    318..1256    +  intron         EF-1α intron A: intron upstream of the start codon of human EF-1α
   1278..1877    +  CDS            PuroR (fragment): puromycin N-acetyltransferase; pac from Streptomyces; confers resistance to puromycin
   1893..2481    +  misc_feature   WPRE: woodchuck hepatitis virus posttranscriptional regulatory element
   2532..2551    +  misc_feature   cPPT/CTS (fragment): central polypurine tract and central termination sequence of HIV-1
   2553..2786    +  LTR            3' LTR (ΔU3): self-inactivating 3' long terminal repeat (LTR) from HIV-1
   2864..2985    +  polyA_signal   SV40 poly(A) signal: SV40 polyadenylation signal
   3025..3160    +  rep_origin     SV40 ori: SV40 origin of replication
   3181..3199    -  promoter       T7 promoter: promoter for bacteriophage T7 RNA polymerase
   3207..3362    +  CDS            lacZα (fragment): LacZα fragment of β-galactosidase; lacZ fragment
   3367..3795    +  rep_origin     f1 ori (sequence partly withheld): f1 bacteriophage origin of replication; arrow indicates direction of (+) strand synthesis
   3848..3952    +  promoter       AmpR promoter: bla
   3953..4813    +  CDS            AmpR: β-lactamase; bla; confers resistance to ampicillin, carbenicillin, and related antibiotics
   4984..5572    +  rep_origin     ori: high-copy-number ColE1/pMB1/pBR322/pUC origin of replication
   5755..5847    +  CDS            lacI (fragment): lac repressor; lacI; The lac repressor binds to the lac operator to inhibit transcription in E. coli. This inhibition can be relieved by adding lactose or isopropyl-β-D-thiogalactopyranoside (IPTG).
   5860..5881    +  protein_bind   CAP binding site: CAP binding activates transcription in the presence of cAMP. E. coli catabolite activator protein
   5896..5926    +  promoter       lac promoter: promoter for the E. coli lac operon
   5934..5950    +  protein_bind   lac operator: The lac repressor binds to the lac operator to inhibit transcription in E. coli. This inhibition can be relieved by adding lactose or isopropyl-β-D-thiogalactopyranoside (IPTG). lac repressor encoded by lacI
   5995..6013    +  promoter       T3 promoter: promoter for bacteriophage T3 RNA polymerase
   6041..6267    +  promoter       RSV promoter: Rous sarcoma virus enhancer/promoter
   6268..6448    +  LTR            5' LTR (truncated): truncated 5' long terminal repeat (LTR) from HIV-1
   6495..6620    +  misc_feature   HIV-1 Ψ: packaging signal of human immunodeficiency virus type 1
   6604..6967    +  CDS            HIV-1 gag (fragment): gag protein from human immunodeficiency virus 1; gag
   7113..7346    +  misc_feature   RRE: The Rev response element (RRE) of HIV-1 allows for Rev-dependent mRNA export from the nucleus to the cytoplasm.
   7723..7749    +  CDS            Rev (fragment): human immunodeficiency virus 1 (HIV-1) Rev protein; rev; enhances nuclear export of unspliced and incompletely spliced viral mRNAs
   7753..7993    +  promoter       U6 promoter: RNA polymerase III promoter for human U6 snRNA
   8023..8098    +  misc_RNA       gRNA scaffold: guide RNA scaffold for the Streptococcus pyogenes CRISPR/Cas9 system
   8154..8271    +  misc_feature   cPPT/CTS: central polypurine tract and central termination sequence of HIV-1
>Addgene plasmid #77189 | JAK3 gRNA (BRDN0001149232) | addgene full sequence | sequence record 187284 | Addgene Assembled Sequence
CCCGGGTGCAAAGATGGATAAAGTTTTAAACAGAGAGGAATCTTTGCAGCTAATGGACCTTCTAGGTCTT
GAAAGGAGTGGGAATTGGCTCCGGTGCCCGTCAGTGGGCAGAGCGCACATCGCCCACAGTCCCCGAGAAG
TTGGGGGGAGGGGTCGGCAATTGATCCGGTGCCTAGAGAAGGTGGCGCGGGGTAAACTGGGAAAGTGATG
TCGTGTACTGGCTCCGCCTTTTTCCCGAGGGTGGGGGAGAACCGTATATAAGTGCAGTAGTCGCCGTGAA
CGTTCTTTTTCGCAACGGGTTTGCCGCCAGAACACAGGTAAGTGCCGTGTGTGGTTCCCGCGGGCCTGGC
CTCTTTACGGGTTATGGCCCTTGCGTGCCTTGAATTACTTCCACCTGGCTGCAGTACGTGATTCTTGATC
CCGAGCTTCGGGTTGGAAGTGGGTGGGAGAGTTCGAGGCCTTGCGCTTAAGGAGCCCCTTCGCCTCGTGC
TTGAGTTGAGGCCTGGCCTGGGCGCTGGGGCCGCCGCGTGCGAATCTGGTGGCACCTTCGCGCCTGTCTC
GCTGCTTTCGATAAGTCTCTAGCCATTTAAAATTTTTGATGACCTGCTGCGACGCTTTTTTTCTGGCAAG
ATAGTCTTGTAAATGCGGGCCAAGATCTGCACACTGGTATTTCGGTTTTTGGGGCCGCGGGCGGCGACGG
GGCCCGTGCGTCCCAGCGCACATGTTCGGCGAGGCGGGGCCTGCGAGCGCGGCCACCGAGAATCGGACGG
GGGTAGTCTCAAGCTGGCCGGCCTGCTCTGGTGCCTGGCCTCGCGCCGCCGTGTATCGCCCCGCCCTGGG
CGGCAAGGCTGGCCCGGTCGGCACCAGTTGCGTGAGCGGAAAGATGGCCGCTTCCCGGCCCTGCTGCAGG
GAGCTCAAAATGGAGGACGCGGCGCTCGGGAGAGCGGGCGGGTGAGTCACCCACACAAAGGAAAAGGGCC
TTTCCGTCCTCAGCCGTCGCTTCATGTGACTCCACGGAGTACCGGGCGCCGTCCAGGCACCTCGATTAGT
TCTCGAGCTTTTGGAGTACGTCGTCTTTAGGTTGGGGGGAGGGGTTTTATGCGATGGAGTTTCCCCACAC
TGAGTGGGTGGAGACTGAAGTTAGGCCAGCTTGGCACTTGATGTAATTCTCCTTGGAATTTGCCCTTTTT
GAGTTTGGATCTTGGTTCATTCTCAAGCCTCAGACAGTGGTTCAAAGTTTTTTTCTTCCATTTCAGGTGT
CGTGACGTACGGCCACCATGACCGAGTACAAGCCCACGGTGCGCCTCGCCACCCGCGACGACGTCCCCAG
GGCCGTACGCACCCTCGCCGCCGCGTTCGCCGACTACCCCGCCACGCGCCACACCGTCGATCCGGACCGC
CACATCGAGCGGGTCACCGAGCTGCAAGAACTCTTCCTCACGCGCGTCGGGCTCGACATCGGCAAGGTGT
GGGTCGCGGACGACGGCGCCGCCGTGGCGGTCTGGACCACGCCGGAGAGCGTCGAAGCGGGGGCGGTGTT
CGCCGAGATCGGCCCGCGCATGGCCGAGTTGAGCGGTTCCCGGCTGGCCGCGCAGCAACAGATGGAAGGC
CTCCTGGCGCCGCACCGGCCCAAGGAGCCCGCGTGGTTCCTGGCCACCGTCGGAGTCTCGCCCGACCACC
AGGGCAAGGGTCTGGGCAGCGCCGTCGTGCTCCCCGGAGTGGAGGCGGCCGAGCGCGCCGGGGTGCCCGC
CTTCCTGGAGACCTCCGCGCCCCGCAACCTCCCCTTCTACGAGCGGCTCGGCTTCACCGTCACCGCCGAC
GTCGAGGTGCCCGAAGGACCGCGCACCTGGTGCATGACCCGCAAGCCCGGTGCCTGAACGCGTTAAGTCG
ACAATCAACCTCTGGATTACAAAATTTGTGAAAGATTGACTGGTATTCTTAACTATGTTGCTCCTTTTAC
GCTATGTGGATACGCTGCTTTAATGCCTTTGTATCATGCTATTGCTTCCCGTATGGCTTTCATTTTCTCC
TCCTTGTATAAATCCTGGTTGCTGTCTCTTTATGAGGAGTTGTGGCCCGTTGTCAGGCAACGTGGCGTGG
TGTGCACTGTGTTTGCTGACGCAACCCCCACTGGTTGGGGCATTGCCACCACCTGTCAGCTCCTTTCCGG
GACTTTCGCTTTCCCCCTCCCTATTGCCACGGCGGAACTCATCGCCGCCTGCCTTGCCCGCTGCTGGACA
GGGGCTCGGCTGTTGGGCACTGACAATTCCGTGGTGTTGTCGGGGAAATCATCGTCCTTTCCTTGGCTGC
TCGCCTGTGTTGCCACCTGGATTCTGCGCGGGACGTCCTTCTGCTACGTCCCTTCGGCCCTCAATCCAGC
GGACCTTCCTTCCCGCGGCCTGCTGCCGGCTCTGCGGCCTCTTCCGCGTCTTCGCCTTCGCCCTCAGACG
AGTCGGATCTCCCTTTGGGCCGCCTCCCCGCGTCGACTTTAAGACCAATGACTTACAAGGCAGCTGTAGA
TCTTAGCCACTTTTTAAAAGAAAAGGGGGGACTGGAAGGGCTAATTCACTCCCAACGAAGACAAGATCTG
CTTTTTGCTTGTACTGGGTCTCTCTGGTTAGACCAGATCTGAGCCTGGGAGCTCTCTGGCTAACTAGGGA
ACCCACTGCTTAAGCCTCAATAAAGCTTGCCTTGAGTGCTTCAAGTAGTGTGTGCCCGTCTGTTGTGTGA
CTCTGGTAACTAGAGATCCCTCAGACCCTTTTAGTCAGTGTGGAAAATCTCTAGCAGTACGTATAGTAGT
TCATGTCATCTTATTATTCAGTATTTATAACTTGCAAAGAAATGAATATCAGAGAGTGAGAGGAACTTGT
TTATTGCAGCTTATAATGGTTACAAATAAAGCAATAGCATCACAAATTTCACAAATAAAGCATTTTTTTC
ACTGCATTCTAGTTGTGGTTTGTCCAAACTCATCAATGTATCTTATCATGTCTGGCTCTAGCTATCCCGC
CCCTAACTCCGCCCATCCCGCCCCTAACTCCGCCCAGTTCCGCCCATTCTCCGCCCCATGGCTGACTAAT
TTTTTTTATTTATGCAGAGGCCGAGGCCGCCTCGGCCTCTGAGCTATTCCAGAAGTAGTGAGGAGGCTTT
TTTGGAGGCCTAGGGACGTACCCAATTCGCCCTATAGTGAGTCGTATTACGCGCGCTCACTGGCCGTCGT
TTTACAACGTCGTGACTGGGAAAACCCTGGCGTTACCCAACTTAATCGCCTTGCAGCACATCCCCCTTTC
GCCAGCTGGCGTAATAGCGAAGAGGCCCGCACCGATCGCCCTTCCCAACAGTTGCGCAGCCTGAATGGCG
AATGGG
[124 nt withheld, positions 3367-3490]
C
[91 nt withheld, positions 3492-3582]
A
[49 nt withheld, positions 3584-3632]
CCTTTGACGTTGGAGTCCACGTTCTTT
[37 nt withheld, positions 3660-3696]
ACCCTATCTCGGTCTATTCTTTTGATTTATAAGGGATTTTGCCGATTTCGGCCTATTGGTTAAAAAATGA
GCTGATTTAACAAAAATTTAACGCGAATTTTAACAAAATATTAACGCTTACAATTTAGGTGGCACTTTTC
GGGGAAATGTGCGCGGAACCCCTATTTGTTTATTTTTCTAAATACATTCAAATATGTATCCGCTCATGAG
ACAATAACCCTGATAAATGCTTCAATAATATTGAAAAAGGAAGAGTATGAGTATTCAACATTTCCGTGTC
GCCCTTATTCCCTTTTTTGCGGCATTTTGCCTTCCTGTTTTTGCTCACCCAGAAACGCTGGTGAAAGTAA
AAGATGCTGAAGATCAGTTGGGTGCACGAGTGGGTTACATCGAACTGGATCTCAACAGCGGTAAGATCCT
TGAGAGTTTTCGCCCCGAAGAACGTTTTCCAATGATGAGCACTTTTAAAGTTCTGCTATGTGGCGCGGTA
TTATCCCGTATTGACGCCGGGCAAGAGCAACTCGGTCGCCGCATACACTATTCTCAGAATGACTTGGTTG
AGTACTCACCAGTCACAGAAAAGCATCTTACGGATGGCATGACAGTAAGAGAATTATGCAGTGCTGCCAT
AACCATGAGTGATAACACTGCGGCCAACTTACTTCTGACAACGATCGGAGGACCGAAGGAGCTAACCGCT
TTTTTGCACAACATGGGGGATCATGTAACTCGCCTTGATCGTTGGGAACCGGAGCTGAATGAAGCCATAC
CAAACGACGAGCGTGACACCACGATGCCTGTAGCAATGGCAACAACGTTGCGCAAACTATTAACTGGCGA
ACTACTTACTCTAGCTTCCCGGCAACAATTAATAGACTGGATGGAGGCGGATAAAGTTGCAGGACCACTT
CTGCGCTCGGCCCTTCCGGCTGGCTGGTTTATTGCTGATAAATCTGGAGCCGGTGAGCGTGGGTCTCGCG
GTATCATTGCAGCACTGGGGCCAGATGGTAAGCCCTCCCGTATCGTAGTTATCTACACGACGGGGAGTCA
GGCAACTATGGATGAACGAAATAGACAGATCGCTGAGATAGGTGCCTCACTGATTAAGCATTGGTAACTG
TCAGACCAAGTTTACTCATATATACTTTAGATTGATTTAAAACTTCATTTTTAATTTAAAAGGATCTAGG
TGAAGATCCTTTTTGATAATCTCATGACCAAAATCCCTTAACGTGAGTTTTCGTTCCACTGAGCGTCAGA
CCCCGTAGAAAAGATCAAAGGATCTTCTTGAGATCCTTTTTTTCTGCGCGTAATCTGCTGCTTGCAAACA
AAAAAACCACCGCTACCAGCGGTGGTTTGTTTGCCGGATCAAGAGCTACCAACTCTTTTTCCGAAGGTAA
CTGGCTTCAGCAGAGCGCAGATACCAAATACTGTTCTTCTAGTGTAGCCGTAGTTAGGCCACCACTTCAA
GAACTCTGTAGCACCGCCTACATACCTCGCTCTGCTAATCCTGTTACCAGTGGCTGCTGCCAGTGGCGAT
AAGTCGTGTCTTACCGGGTTGGACTCAAGACGATAGTTACCGGATAAGGCGCAGCGGTCGGGCTGAACGG
GGGGTTCGTGCACACAGCCCAGCTTGGAGCGAACGACCTACACCGAACTGAGATACCTACAGCGTGAGCT
ATGAGAAAGCGCCACGCTTCCCGAAGGGAGAAAGGCGGACAGGTATCCGGTAAGCGGCAGGGTCGGAACA
GGAGAGCGCACGAGGGAGCTTCCAGGGGGAAACGCCTGGTATCTTTATAGTCCTGTCGGGTTTCGCCACC
TCTGACTTGAGCGTCGATTTTTGTGATGCTCGTCAGGGGGGCGGAGCCTATGGAAAAACGCCAGCAACGC
GGCCTTTTTACGGTTCCTGGCCTTTTGCTGGCCTTTTGCTCACATGTTCTTTCCTGCGTTATCCCCTGAT
TCTGTGGATAACCGTATTACCGCCTTTGAGTGAGCTGATACCGCTCGCCGCAGCCGAACGACCGAGCGCA
GCGAGTCAGTGAGCGAGGAAGCGGAAGAGCGCCCAATACGCAAACCGCCTCTCCCCGCGCGTTGGCCGAT
TCATTAATGCAGCTGGCACGACAGGTTTCCCGACTGGAAAGCGGGCAGTGAGCGCAACGCAATTAATGTG
AGTTAGCTCACTCATTAGGCACCCCAGGCTTTACACTTTATGCTTCCGGCTCGTATGTTGTGTGGAATTG
TGAGCGGATAACAATTTCACACAGGAAACAGCTATGACCATGATTACGCCAAGCGCGCAATTAACCCTCA
CTAAAGGGAACAAAAGCTGGAGCTGCAAGCTTAATGTAGTCTTATGCAATACTCTTGTAGTCTTGCAACA
TGGTAACGATGAGTTAGCAACATGCCTTACAAGGAGAGAAAAAGCACCGTGCATGCCGATTGGTGGAAGT
AAGGTGGTACGATCGTGCCTTATTAGGAAGGCAACAGACGGGTCTGACATGGATTGGACGAACCACTGAA
TTGCCGCATTGCAGAGATATTGTATTTAAGTGCCTAGCTCGATACATAAACGGGTCTCTCTGGTTAGACC
AGATCTGAGCCTGGGAGCTCTCTGGCTAACTAGGGAACCCACTGCTTAAGCCTCAATAAAGCTTGCCTTG
AGTGCTTCAAGTAGTGTGTGCCCGTCTGTTGTGTGACTCTGGTAACTAGAGATCCCTCAGACCCTTTTAG
TCAGTGTGGAAAATCTCTAGCAGTGGCGCCCGAACAGGGACTTGAAAGCGAAAGGGAAACCAGAGGAGCT
CTCTCGACGCAGGACTCGGCTTGCTGAAGCGCGCACGGCAAGAGGCGAGGGGCGGCGACTGGTGAGTACG
CCAAAAATTTTGACTAGCGGAGGCTAGAAGGAGAGAGATGGGTGCGAGAGCGTCAGTATTAAGCGGGGGA
GAATTAGATCGCGATGGGAAAAAATTCGGTTAAGGCCAGGGGGAAAGAAAAAATATAAATTAAAACATAT
AGTATGGGCAAGCAGGGAGCTAGAACGATTCGCAGTTAATCCTGGCCTGTTAGAAACATCAGAAGGCTGT
AGACAAATACTGGGACAGCTACAACCATCCCTTCAGACAGGATCAGAAGAACTTAGATCATTATATAATA
CAGTAGCAACCCTCTATTGTGTGCATCAAAGGATAGAGATAAAAGACACCAAGGAAGCTTTAGACAAGAT
AGAGGAAGAGCAAAACAAAAGTAAGACCACCGCACAGCAAGCGGCCGCTGATCTTCAGACCTGGAGGAGG
AGATATGAGGGACAATTGGAGAAGTGAATTATATAAATATAAAGTAGTAAAAATTGAACCATTAGGAGTA
GCACCCACCAAGGCAAAGAGAAGAGTGGTGCAGAGAGAAAAAAGAGCAGTGGGAATAGGAGCTTTGTTCC
TTGGGTTCTTGGGAGCAGCAGGAAGCACTATGGGCGCAGCGTCAATGACGCTGACGGTACAGGCCAGACA
ATTATTGTCTGGTATAGTGCAGCAGCAGAACAATTTGCTGAGGGCTATTGAGGCGCAACAGCATCTGTTG
CAACTCACAGTCTGGGGCATCAAGCAGCTCCAGGCAAGAATCCTGGCTGTGGAAAGATACCTAAAGGATC
AACAGCTCCTGGGGATTTGGGGTTGCTCTGGAAAACTCATTTGCACCACTGCTGTGCCTTGGAATGCTAG
TTGGAGTAATAAATCTCTGGAACAGATTTGGAATCACACGACCTGGATGGAGTGGGACAGAGAAATTAAC
AATTACACAAGCTTAATACACTCCTTAATTGAAGAATCGCAAAACCAGCAAGAAAAGAATGAACAAGAAT
TATTGGAATTAGATAAATGGGCAAGTTTGTGGAATTGGTTTAACATAACAAATTGGCTGTGGTATATAAA
ATTATTCATAATGATAGTAGGAGGCTTGGTAGGTTTAAGAATAGTTTTTGCTGTACTTTCTATAGTGAAT
AGAGTTAGGCAGGGATATTCACCATTATCGTTTCAGACCCACCTCCCAACCCCGAGGGGACCCAGAGAGG
GCCTATTTCCCATGATTCCTTCATATTTGCATATACGATACAAGGCTGTTAGAGAGATAATTAGAATTAA
TTTGACTGTAAACACAAAGATATTAGTACAAAATACGTGACGTAGAAAGTAATAATTTCTTGGGTAGTTT
GCAGTTTTAAAATTATGTTTTAAAATGGACTATCATATGCTTACCGTAACTTGAAAGTATTTCGATTTCT
TGGCTTTATATATCTTGTGGAAAGGACGAAACACCGACTCTCCAGGCTTAACACAGGTTTTAGAGCTAGA
AATAGCAAGTTAAAATAAGGCTAGTCCGTTATCAACTTGAAAAAGTGGCACCGAGTCGGTGCTTTTTTAA
GCTTGGCGTAACTAGATCTTGAGACAAATGGCAGTATTCATCCACAATTTTAAAAGAAAAGGGGGGATTG
GGGGGTACAGTGCAGGGGAAAGAATAGTAGACATAATAGCAACAGACATACAAACTAAAGAATTACAAAA
ACAAATTACAAAAATTCAAAATTTTCGGGTTTATTACAGGGACAGCAGAGATCCACTTTGGCGCCGGCTC
GAGGGGG
