>Addgene plasmid #77189 | JAK3 gRNA (BRDN0001149232) | depositor partial sequence | sequence record 144649 | Target Sequence
ACTCTCCAGGCTTAACACAG
