>Addgene plasmid #77189 | JAK3 gRNA (BRDN0001149232) | addgene partial sequence | sequence record 187283 | hU6-F
TAGAAAGTAATAATTTCTTGGGTAGTTTGCAGTTTTAAAATTATGTTTTAAAATGGACTATCATATGCTT
ACCGTAACTTGAAAGTATTTCGATTTCTTGGCTTTATATATCTTGTGGAAAGGACGAAACACCGACTCTC
CAGGCTTAACACAGGTTTTAGAGCTAGAAATAGCAAGTTAAAATAAGGCTAGTCCGTTATCAACTTGAAA
AAGTGGCACCGAGTCGGTGCTTTTTTAAGCTTGGCGTAACTAGATCTTGAGACAAATGGCAGTATTCATC
CACAATTTTAAAAGAAAAGGGGGGATTGGGGGGTACAGTGCAGGGGAAAGAATAGTAGACATAATAGCAA
CAGACATACAAACTAAAGAATTACAAAAACAAATTACAAAAATTCAAAATTTTCGGGTTTATTACAGGGA
CAGCAGAGATCCACTTTGGCGCCGGCTCGAGGGGGCCCGGGTGCAAAGATGGATAAAGTTTTAAACAGAG
AGGAATCTTTGCAGCTAATGGACCTTCTAGGTCTTGAAAGGAGTGGGAATTGGCTCCGGTGCCCGTCAGT
GGGCAGAGCG
